Addgene plasmid #211180: pBiT3.1-C_STRAP:1-350
Purpose: Mammalian expression of full-length human STRAP. C-terminal HiBiT tag.
Depositing lab: Cheryl Arrowsmith. Depositing organization: University of Toronto. Publication: A Target Class Ligandability Evaluation of WD40 Repeat-Containing Proteins. Ackloo S, Li F, Szewczyk M, Seitova A, Loppnau P, Zeng H, Xu J, Ahmad S, Arnautova YA, Baghaie AJ, Beldar S, Bolotokova A, Centrella PA, Chau I, Clark MA, Cuozzo JW, Dehghani-Tafti S, Disch JS, Dong A, Dumas A, Feng JA, Ghiabi P, Gibson E, Gilmer J, Goldman B, Green SR, Guie MA, Guilinger JP, Harms N, Herasymenko O, Houliston S, Hutchinson A, Kearnes S, Keefe AD, Kimani SW, Kramer T, Kutera M, Kwak HA, Lento C, Li Y, Liu J, Loup J, Machado RAC, Mulhern CJ, Perveen S, Righetto GL, Riley P, Shrestha S, Sigel EA, Silva M, Sintchak MD, Slakman BL, Taylor RD, Thompson J, Torng W, Underkoffler C, von Rechenberg M, Walsh RT, Watson I, Wilson DJ, Wolf E, Yadav M, Yazdi AK, Zhang J, Zhang Y, Santhakumar V, Edwards AM, Barsyte-Lovejoy D, Schapira M, Brown PJ, Halabelian L, Arrowsmith CH. J Med Chem. 2025 Jan 23;68(2):1092-1112. doi: 10.1021/acs.jmedchem.4c02010. Epub 2024 Nov 4. PubMed 39495097.
Backbone
  Vector backbone: pBiT3.1-C
  Backbone manufacturer: Promega
  Vector type: Mammalian Expression
  Selectable markers: Neomycin (select with G418)
Growth in bacteria
  Bacterial resistance: Kanamycin, 50 μg/mL
  Growth temperature: 37°C
  Growth strain: DH5alpha
  Copy number: High Copy
Gene/Insert
  Gene/Insert name: STRAP:M1-A350
  Species: H. sapiens (human)
  Insert size (bp): 1050
  Mutation: wild type
  Entrez Gene: STRAP (a.k.a. MAWD, PT-WD, UNRIP)
  Promoter: CMV
  Tag / fusion protein: GSSGGSSGVSGWRLFKKIS (C terminal on insert)
  Cloning method: Ligation Independent Cloning
  Sequencing primers: 5′ T7; 3′ TTGCTCAGCGGTGGCAGCAG
Resource information
  A portion of this plasmid was derived from a plasmid made by: Mammalian Gene Collection (BC000162)
Terms and licenses: Academic/Nonprofit Terms; Industry Terms: Not Available to Industry
Depositor comments: 5' Cloning Site: EcoR1 (not destroyed), 3' Cloning Site: Xho1 (not destroyed).
How to cite: pBiT3.1-C_STRAP:1-350 was a gift from Cheryl Arrowsmith (Addgene plasmid # 211180 ; http://n2t.net/addgene:211180 ; RRID:Addgene_211180)
