[The description below was written by a language model from this plasmid's Addgene catalogue record and pLannotate feature annotations shown in this document.]
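Description:
pBiT3.1-C_STRAP:1-350 is a mammalian expression plasmid built on Promega's pBiT3.1-C backbone, carrying full-length, wild-type human STRAP (residues M1–A350; also known as MAWD, PT-WD or UNRIP) fused at its C terminus to the HiBiT peptide through a short glycine/serine linker. The 1,050 bp coding sequence, derived from a Mammalian Gene Collection clone, was inserted by ligation-independent cloning between EcoRI and XhoI sites that remain intact. Transcription is driven by the CMV immediate-early enhancer and promoter, followed by a chimeric β-globin/immunoglobulin intron that improves mRNA processing, and a T7 promoter that serves as a sequencing primer site. An SV40 polyadenylation signal terminates the transcript. The small "SET1" and "large T antigen" fragments in the automated annotation are short matches lying downstream of the insert or within the SV40 poly(A) regions, and probably not functional parts.

The plasmid replicates in E. coli at high copy from a ColE1/pUC-type origin and is selected with kanamycin through a neo (nptII) gene under the bacterial EM7 promoter, with a single loxP site just upstream. The catalogue lists neomycin/G418 as the mammalian selectable marker. The feature table, however, shows no annotated eukaryotic promoter in front of neo and instead finds a blasticidin S deaminase cassette driven by the SV40 early promoter with a synthetic poly(A) signal, so the two sources differ on mammalian selection.

HiBiT is a small peptide that complements the LgBiT fragment to reconstitute NanoLuc luciferase, allowing luminescent quantification of the tagged protein. The construct was deposited with a study assessing the ligandability of WD40 repeat proteins. The record does not state which specific assay it was used for.
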