Features (pLannotate 1.2.2; 17 found; start..end, strand, type, name):
     24..105     -  polyA_signal   SV40 poly(A) signal: SV40 polyadenylation signal
    128..211     -  CDS            large T antigen (fragment): large T antigen from SV40 (simian virus 40)
    276..641     +  enhancer       CMV enhancer: human cytomegalovirus immediate early enhancer
    643..842     +  promoter       CMV promoter: human cytomegalovirus (CMV) immediate early promoter
    981..1113    +  intron         chimeric intron: chimera between introns from human β-globin and immunoglobulin heavy chain genes
   1157..1175    +  promoter       T7 promoter: promoter for bacteriophage T7 RNA polymerase
   1243..2292    +  CDS            STRAP: STRAP_HUMAN - Also known as MAWD, UNRIP. Experimental evidence at protein level: Swiss-Prot protein existence level 1. The SMN complex plays a catalyst role in the assembly of small nuclear ribonucleoproteins (snRNPs), the building blocks of the spliceosome. Thereby, plays an important role in the splicing of cellular pre-mRNAs. Most spliceosomal snRNPs contain a common set of Sm proteins SNRPB, SNRPD1, SNRPD2, SNRPD3, SNRPE, SNRPF and SNRPG that assemble in a heptameric protein ring on the Sm site of the small nuclear RNA to form the core snRNP. In the cytosol, the Sm proteins SNRPD1, SNRPD2,
   2388..2415    +  CDS            SET1 (fragment): solubility-enhancement tag derived from T7 phage gene 10B
   2441..2562    -  polyA_signal   SV40 poly(A) signal: SV40 polyadenylation signal
   2585..2653    -  CDS            large T antigen (fragment): large T antigen from SV40 (simian virus 40)
   2677..2710    +  protein_bind   loxP: Cre-mediated recombination occurs in the 8-bp core sequence (GCATACAT). Cre recombinase
   2720..2767    +  promoter       EM7 promoter: synthetic bacterial promoter&nbsp
   2799..3590    +  CDS            neo: KKA2_KLEPN - Also known as kan, nptII. Experimental evidence at protein level: Swiss-Prot protein existence level 1. Resistance to kanamycin, neomycin, paromomycin, ribostamycin, butirosin and gentamicin B. From Klebsiella pneumoniae.
   3751..4339    -  rep_origin     ori: high-copy-number ColE1/pMB1/pBR322/pUC origin of replication
   4465..4513    -  polyA_signal   poly(A) signal: synthetic polyadenylation signal
   4537..4935    -  CDS            BSD: blasticidin S deaminase; Aspergillus terreus BSD; confers resistance to blasticidin
   4966..5323    -  promoter       SV40 promoter: SV40 enhancer and early promoter
>Addgene plasmid #211180 | pBiT3.1-C_STRAP:1-350 | addgene full sequence | sequence record 425879 | Addgene NGS Result
AAGACGCGTTAATTAAGACGTCGGCAGTGAAAAAAATGCTTTATTTGTGAAATTTGTGATGCTATTGCTT
TATTTGTAACCATTATAAGCTGCAATAAACAAGTTAACAACAACAATTGCATTCATTTTATGTTTCAGGT
TCAGGGGGAGGTGTGGGAGGTTTTTTAAAGCAAGTAAAACCTCTACAAATGTGGTATGGCTGATTATGAT
CCGCGGCCGCAATACGTCGACGTTATCAGCTGACTTCGTACGAGAGCCTAGGATTATGGCGCGCCACTAG
TTATTAATAGTAATCAATTACGGGGTCATTAGTTCATAGCCCATATATGGAGTTCCGCGTTACATAACTT
ACGGTAAATGGCCCGCCTGGCTGACCGCCCAACGACCCCCGCCCATTGACGTCAATAATGACGTATGTTC
CCATAGTAACGCCAATAGGGACTTTCCATTGACGTCAATGGGTGGAGTATTTACGGTAAACTGCCCACTT
GGCAGTACATCAAGTGTATCATATGCCAAGTCCGCCCCCTATTGACGTCAATGACGGTAAATGGCCCGCC
TGGCATTATGCCCAGTACATGACCTTACGGGACTTTCCTACTTGGCAGTACATCTACGTATTAGTCATCG
CTATTACCATGGTGATGCGGTTTTGGCAGTACACCAATGGGCGTGGATAGCGGTTTGACTCACGGGGATT
TCCAAGTCTCCACCCCATTGACGTCAATGGGAGTTTGTTTTGGCACCAAAATCAACGGGACTTTCCAAAA
TGTCGTAATAACCCCGCCCCGTTGACGCAAATGGGCGGTAGGCGTGTACGGTGGGAGGTCTATATAAGCA
GAGCTGGTTTAGTGAACCGTCAGATCACTAGAATCTTTATTGCGGTAGTTTATCACAGTTAAATTGCTAA
CGCAGTCAGTGCTTCTGACACAACAGTCTCGAACTTAAGCTGCAGAAGTTGGTCGTGAGGCACTGGGCAG
GTAAGTATCAAGGTTACAAGACAGGTTTAAGGAGACCAATAGAAACTGGGCTTGTCGAGACAGAGAAGAC
TCTTGCGTTTCTGATAGGCACCTATTGGTCTTACTGACATCCACTTTGCCTTTCTCTCCACAGGTGTCCA
CTCCCAGTTCAATTACAGCTCTTAAGGCTAGAGTATTAATACGACTCACTATAGGGGCGATCGCAACAAG
CTTCGGGAAGATCTGGAGCTAGCGGCGGGGGATCCGGTGGGAATTCGACACCATGGCAATGAGACAGACG
CCGCTCACCTGCTCTGGCCACACGCGACCCGTGGTTGATTTGGCCTTCAGTGGCATCACGCCTTATGGGT
ATTTCTTAATCAGCGCTTGCAAAGATGGTAAACCTATGCTACGCCAGGGAGATACAGGAGACTGGATTGG
AACATTTTTGGGTCATAAAGGTGCTGTTTGGGGTGCAACACTGAATAAGGATGCCACCAAAGCAGCTACA
GCAGCTGCAGATTTCACAGCCAAAGTGTGGGATGCTGTCTCAGGAGATGAATTGATGACCCTGGCTCATA
AACACATTGTCAAGACTGTGGATTTCACGCAGGATAGTAATTATTTGTTAACCGGGGGACAGGATAAACT
GTTACGCATATATGACTTGAACAAACCTGAAGCAGAACCTAAGGAAATTAGTGGTCATACTTCTGGTATA
AAAAAAGCTCTGTGGTGCAGTGAGGATAAACAGATTCTTTCTGCTGATGACAAAACTGTTCGACTTTGGG
ATCATGCTACTATGACAGAAGTGAAATCTCTAAATTTTAATATGTCTGTTAGTAGTATGGAATATATTCC
TGAGGGAGAGATTTTGGTTATAACTTATGGACGATCTATTGCTTTTCATAGTGCAGTAAGTTTGGACCCA
ATTAAATCCTTTGAAGCTCCTGCAACCATCAATTCTGCATCTCTTCATCCTGAGAAAGAATTTCTTGTTG
CAGGCGGTGAAGATTTTAAACTTTATAAGTATGATTATAATAGTGGAGAAGAATTAGAATCCTACAAGGG
ACACTTTGGTCCTATTCACTGTGTGAGATTTAGTCCTGATGGAGAACTCTATGCCAGTGGTTCAGAAGAT
GGAACATTGAGACTATGGCAAACTGTGGTAGGAAAAACGTATGGCCTTTGGAAATGTGTGCTTCCTGAAG
AAGATAGTGGTGAGCTGGCAAAGCCAAAGATTGGTTTTCCAGAGACAACAGAAGAGGAGCTAGAAGAAAT
TGCTTCAGAGAATTCAGATTGCATCTTTCCTTCAGCTCCTGATGTTAAGGCCGGCTCGAGCGGTGGGAGC
TCCGGTGTGAGCGGCTGGCGGCTGTTCAAGAAGATTAGCTAAGTTTAAACGGCCGCGACTCTAGACTGCA
GGCATGCAAGCTGATTTGGCTGCTGCCACCGCTGAGCAAGGCCGCTTCGAGCAGACATGATAAGATACAT
TGATGAGTTTGGACAAACCACAACTAGAATGCAGTGAAAAAAATGCTTTATTTGTGAAATTTGTGATGCT
ATTGCTTTATTTGTAACCATTATAAGCTGCAATAAACAAGTTAACAACAACAATTGCATTCATTTTATGT
TTCAGGTTCAGGGGGAGATGTGGGAGGTTTTTTTAAGCAAGTAAAACCTCTACAAATGTGGTAAAATCTT
AATTAAGACTTCTAATATAACTTCGTATAGCATACATTATACGAAGTTATGGTTCCACTGTTGACAATTA
ATCATCGGCATAGTATATCGGCATAGTATAATACGACAAGGTGAGGAACTAAACCCAGGAGGCAGATCAT
GATTGAACAAGATGGATTGCACGCAGGTTCTCCGGCCGCTTGGGTGGAGAGGCTATTCGGCTATGACTGG
GCACAACAGACAATCGGCTGCTCTGATGCCGCCGTGTTCCGGCTGTCAGCGCAGGGGCGCCCGGTTCTTT
TTGTCAAGACCGACCTGTCCGGTGCCCTGAATGAACTGCAGGACGAGGCAGCGCGGCTATCGTGGCTGGC
CACGACGGGCGTTCCTTGCGCAGCTGTGCTCGACGTTGTCACTGAAGCGGGAAGGGACTGGCTGCTATTG
GGCGAAGTGCCGGGGCAGGATCTCCTGTCATCTCACCTTGCTCCTGCCGAGAAAGTATCCATCATGGCTG
ATGCAATGCGGCGGCTGCATACGCTTGATCCGGCTACCTGCCCATTCGACCACCAAGCGAAACATCGCAT
CGAGCGAGCACGTACTCGGATGGAAGCCGGTCTTGTCGATCAGGATGATCTGGACGAAGAGCATCAGGGG
CTCGCGCCAGCCGAACTGTTCGCCAGGCTCAAGGCGCGCATGCCCGACGGCGAGGATCTCGTCGTGACCC
ATGGCGATGCCTGCTTGCCGAATATCATGGTGGAAAATGGCCGCTTTTCTGGATTCATCGACTGTGGCCG
GCTGGGTGTGGCGGACCGCTATCAGGACATAGCGTTGGCTACCCGTGATATTGCTGAAGAGCTTGGCGGC
GAATGGGCTGACCGCTTCCTCGTGCTTTACGGTATCGCCGCTCCCGATTCGCAGCGCATCGCCTTCTATC
GCCTTCTTGACGAGTTCTTCTGATTCGAAATGACCGACCAAGCGACGCCCAACCGGTATCAGCTCACTCA
AAGGCGGTAATACGGTTATCCACAGAATCAGGGGATAACGCAGGAAAGAACATGTGAGCAAAAGGCCAGC
AAAAGGCCAGGAACCGTAAAAAGGCCGCGTTGCTGGCGTTTTTCCATAGGCTCCGCCCCCCTGACGAGCA
TCACAAAAATCGACGCTCAAGTCAGAGGTGGCGAAACCCGACAGGACTATAAAGATACCAGGCGTTTCCC
CCTGGAAGCTCCCTCGTGCGCTCTCCTGTTCCGACCCTGCCGCTTACCGGATACCTGTCCGCCTTTCTCC
CTTCGGGAAGCGTGGCGCTTTCTCATAGCTCACGCTGTAGGTATCTCAGTTCGGTGTAGGTCGTTCGCTC
CAAGCTGGGCTGTGTGCACGAACCCCCCGTTCAGCCCGACCGCTGCGCCTTATCCGGTAACTATCGTCTT
GAGTCCAACCCGGTAAGACACGACTTATCGCCACTGGCAGCAGCCACTGGTAACAGGATTAGCAGAGCGA
GGTATGTAGGCGGTGCTACAGAGTTCTTGAAGTGGTGGCCTAACTACGGCTACACTAGAAGGACAGTATT
TGGTATCTGCGCTCTGCTGAAGCCAGTTACCTTCGGAAAAAGAGTTGGTAGCTCTTGATCCGGCAAACAA
ACCACCGCTGGTAGCGGTGGTTTTTTTGTTTGCAAGCAGCAGATTACGCGCAGAAAAAAAGGATTTCAAG
AAGATCCTTTGATCTTTTCTACGGGGTCTGACGCTCAGTGGAACGAAAACTCACGTTAAGGGATTTTGGT
CATGAGATTATCAAAAAGGATCTTCACCTAGATCCTTTTATAGTCCGGAATCGTCACACAAAAAACCAAC
ACACAGATGTAATGAAAATAAAGATATTTTATTGCGGCCATCGTGATGGCTAGAGTTTAGCCCTCCCACA
CATAACCAGAGGGCAGCAATTCACGAATCCCAACTGCCGTCGGCTGTCCATCACTGTCCTTCACTATGGC
TTTGATCCCAGGATGCAGATCGAGAAGCACCTGTCGGCACCGTCCGCAGGGGCTCAAGATGCCCCTGTTC
TCATTTCCGATCGCGACGATACAAGTCAGGTTGCCAGCTGCCGCAGCAGCAGCAGTGCCCAGCACCACGA
GTTCTGCACAAGGTCCCCCAGTAAAATGATATACATTGACACCAGTGAAGATGCGGCCGTCGCTAGAGAG
AGCTGCGCTGGCGACGCTGTAGTCTTCAGAGATGGGGATGCTGTTGATTGTAGCCGTTGCTCTTTCAATG
AGGGTGGATTCTTCTTGAGACAAAGGCTTGGCCATGGTGGCGCTAGTGTCAGAAGAATCGAGCTTTTTGC
AAAAGCCTAGGCCTCCAAAAAAGCCTCCTCACTACTTCTGGAATAGCTCAGAGGCCGAGGCGGCCTCGGC
CTCTGCATAAATAAAAAAAATTAGTCAGCCATGGGGCGGAGAATGGGCGGAACTGGGCGGAGTTAGGGGC
GGGATGGGCGGAGTTAGGGGCGGGACTATGGTTGCTGACTAATTGAGATGCATGCTTTGCATACTTCTGC
CTGCTGGGGAGCCTGGGGACTTTCCACACCTGGTTGCTGACTAATTGAGATGCATGCTTTGCATACTTCT
GCCTGCTGGGGAGCCTGGGGACTTTCCACACCCTAACTGACACACATTCCACAGCTGGTTCTTTCCGCCT
CAGAAGGTACCTAACCAAGTTCCTCTTTCAGAGGTTATTTCAGGCCATGGTGCTGCGC
