>Addgene plasmid #211180 | pBiT3.1-C_STRAP:1-350 | depositor partial sequence | sequence record 411838 | Insert sequence
ATGGCAATGAGACAGACGCCGCTCACCTGCTCTGGCCACACGCGACCCGTGGTTGATTTGGCCTTCAGTG
GCATCACGCCTTATGGGTATTTCTTAATCAGCGCTTGCAAAGATGGTAAACCTATGCTACGCCAGGGAGA
TACAGGAGACTGGATTGGAACATTTTTGGGTCATAAAGGTGCTGTTTGGGGTGCAACACTGAATAAGGAT
GCCACCAAAGCAGCTACAGCAGCTGCAGATTTCACAGCCAAAGTGTGGGATGCTGTCTCAGGAGATGAAT
TGATGACCCTGGCTCATAAACACATTGTCAAGACTGTGGATTTCACGCAGGATAGTAATTATTTGTTAAC
CGGGGGACAGGATAAACTGTTACGCATATATGACTTGAACAAACCTGAAGCAGAACCTAAGGAAATTAGT
GGTCATACTTCTGGTATAAAAAAAGCTCTGTGGTGCAGTGAGGATAAACAGATTCTTTCTGCTGATGACA
AAACTGTTCGACTTTGGGATCATGCTACTATGACAGAAGTGAAATCTCTAAATTTTAATATGTCTGTTAG
TAGTATGGAATATATTCCTGAGGGAGAGATTTTGGTTATAACTTATGGACGATCTATTGCTTTTCATAGT
GCAGTAAGTTTGGACCCAATTAAATCCTTTGAAGCTCCTGCAACCATCAATTCTGCATCTCTTCATCCTG
AGAAAGAATTTCTTGTTGCAGGCGGTGAAGATTTTAAACTTTATAAGTATGATTATAATAGTGGAGAAGA
ATTAGAATCCTACAAGGGACACTTTGGTCCTATTCACTGTGTGAGATTTAGTCCTGATGGAGAACTCTAT
GCCAGTGGTTCAGAAGATGGAACATTGAGACTATGGCAAACTGTGGTAGGAAAAACGTATGGCCTTTGGA
AATGTGTGCTTCCTGAAGAAGATAGTGGTGAGCTGGCAAAGCCAAAGATTGGTTTTCCAGAGACAACAGA
AGAGGAGCTAGAAGAAATTGCTTCAGAGAATTCAGATTGCATCTTTCCTTCAGCTCCTGATGTTAAGGCC
